Addgene plasmid #67353: pDSHA-ARL1-Myc
Purpose: Mammalian expression of hArl1 with C-term Myc tag
Depositing lab: Richard Kahn. Depositing organization: Emory University. Publication: Tool box: Plasmids for the expression or knockdown of human ARF Family GTPases (ARF/ARL/SAR) and their co-expression in bacteria with N-myristoyltransferases. Kerr SC, Kahn RA. Cell Logist. 2015 Sep 21;5(3):e1090523. doi: 10.1080/21592799.2015.1090523. eCollection 2015 Jul-Sep. PubMed 27057421.
Backbone
  Vector backbone: pDS_Myc-X
  Vector type: Mammalian Expression
  Selectable markers: Neomycin (select with G418)
Growth in bacteria
  Bacterial resistance: Kanamycin, 50 μg/mL
  Growth temperature: 37°C
  Growth strain: DH5alpha
  Copy number: High Copy
Gene/Insert
  Gene/Insert name: ARL1 (alt name: pRK6n-Myc)
  Species: H. sapiens (human)
  Entrez Gene: ARL1 (a.k.a. ARFL1)
  Promoter: CMV
  Tag / fusion protein: Myc (C terminal on backbone)
  Cloning method: Gateway Cloning
  Sequencing primers: 5′ CMV-F; 3′ T7
Terms and licenses: Academic/Nonprofit Terms; Industry Terms: Not Available to Industry
How to cite: pDSHA-ARL1-Myc was a gift from Richard Kahn (Addgene plasmid # 67353 ; http://n2t.net/addgene:67353 ; RRID:Addgene_67353)
