[The description below was written by a language model from this plasmid's Addgene catalogue record.]
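Description:
pDSHA-ARL1-Myc is a mammalian expression plasmid built on the pDS_Myc-X backbone and carrying the human ARL1 open reading frame (also known as ARFL1), which encodes an ARF-like small GTPase of the ARF family. The insert was introduced by Gateway recombination cloning, so the coding sequence is expected to be flanked by recombination scar sites, although no feature table is provided to confirm their position or type. Transcription is driven by the CMV promoter, a strong constitutive promoter widely used for high-level expression in transfected mammalian cells. The backbone supplies a Myc epitope fused to the C terminus of ARL1, which allows detection of the protein with anti-Myc antibodies. A C-terminal tag leaves the N terminus free, which matters in this protein family because N-terminal modification such as myristoylation is often functionally important. The plasmid name contains "HA", but the record lists only the Myc tag, so an HA epitope should not be assumed.

In bacteria the plasmid is maintained at high copy number under kanamycin selection. In mammalian cells a neomycin resistance marker permits G418 selection, so stable lines can be derived as well as transient transfectants. The specific origin of replication, polyadenylation signal and other backbone elements are not stated in the record. The construct belongs to a deposited toolbox of plasmids for expressing or knocking down human ARF, ARL and SAR GTPases. It is suited to localization, interaction and functional studies of epitope-tagged ARL1 in cultured mammalian cells.
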