>Addgene plasmid #67353 | pDSHA-ARL1-Myc | addgene partial sequence | sequence record 119380 | T7 5'-TAATACGACTCACTATAGGG-3'
ATTAAGGTACCGGGCCCTACAGATCCTCTTCAGAGATGAGTTTCTGCTCCATCTCGAATCGAACCACTTT
GTACAAGAAAGCTGGGTCCTGTCTGCTTTTTAATGTTTCAACTAACCATTCCATTGCCTCATCAAGGCCG
GTGCCTTTGGTTGCTGACGTTTTGAATATCTGCCATTTTCGGTCCTTCAAGGCAGGTAACCCAAGTGAAT
TTGCCATCTCTGAGGAAGTCATGGCCTGTTCCATGTCCTGTTTATTTGCAAACACCACTAAAATGGCTTT
TCTCAGCTCTTCTTCCTCCAACATGGCAACTAACTCTGATTTGGAAATGCCAATTCGGTCTCGGTCACAA
CTGTCTACTACATAAATGACTGCATCTGTGTTTGAATAGTAACATCTCCAATATGGCCTGATACTTGTCT
GTCCTCCTAAATCCCAGACTTGGAATTTAAGGTTTTTGTACGTCACCGTCTCTACATTAAATCCAATGGT
AGGTATAGTAGTAACAACTTCTCCCACTTGTAATCTGTACAAAATTGTGGTTTTTCCTGCTCCATCTAAT
CCCAAAATTAAAATTCTCATTTCCCGAGTTCCAAACAGACTGGAAAATATACTTGAGAAAAAGCCACCCA
TGGTTCTATCTCCTTCTAAGCCTGCTTTTTTGTACAAACTTGTTTGATTCGAGTGTCGACGGTATCGATA
AGCTTGATATCGAATTCCTGCAGCCCGGGGGATCCGCCCGGGCTAGAGCGGCCGCCACCGCGGTGGAGCT
CCAGCTTTTGTTCCCTTTAGTGAGGGTTAATTTCGAGCTTGGCGTAATCGCTAGCGGATCTGACGGTTCA
CTAAACCAGCTCTGCTTATATAGACCTCCCACCGTACACGCCTACCGCCCATTTGCGTCAATGGGGCGGA
GTTGTTACGACATTTTGGAAAGTCCCGTTGAATTTTGGTGCCAAAACAAACTCCCATTGA
